>Addgene plasmid #60117 | pNB776 | depositor full sequence | sequence record 96179 | pNB776 sequence 4474 bps
ATCTTTTCTACGGGGTCTGACGCTCAGTGGAACGACGCGCGCGTAACTCACGTTAAGGGATTTTGGTCAT
GAGCTTGCGCCGTCCCGTCAAGTCAGCGTAATGCTCTGCTTTTACCAATGCTTAATCAGTGAGGCACCTA
TCTCAGCGATCTGTCTATTTCGTTCATCCATAGTTGCCTGACTCCCCGTCGTGTAGATAACTACGATACG
GGAGGGCTTACCATCTGGCCCCAGCGCTGCGATGATACCGCGAGAACCACGCTCACCGGCTCCGGATTTA
TCAGCAATAAACCAGCCAGCCGGAAGGGCCGAGCGCAGAAGTGGTCCTGCAACTTTATCCGCCTCCATCC
AGTCTATTAATTGTTGCCGGGAAGCTAGAGTAAGTAGTTCGCCAGTTAATAGTTTGCGCAACGTTGTTGC
CATCGCTACAGGCATCGTGGTGTCACGCTCGTCGTTTGGTATGGCTTCATTCAGCTCCGGTTCCCAACGA
TCAAGGCGAGTTACATGATCCCCCATGTTGTGCAAAAAAGCGGTTAGCTCCTTCGGTCCTCCGATCGTTG
TCAGAAGTAAGTTGGCCGCAGTGTTATCACTCATGGTTATGGCAGCACTGCATAATTCTCTTACTGTCAT
GCCATCCGTAAGATGCTTTTCTGTGACTGGTGAGTACTCAACCAAGTCATTCTGAGAATAGTGTATGCGG
CGACCGAGTTGCTCTTGCCCGGCGTCAATACGGGATAATACCGCGCCACATAGCAGAACTTTAAAAGTGC
TCATCATTGGAAAACGTTCTTCGGGGCGAAAACTCTCAAGGATCTTACCGCTGTTGAGATCCAGTTCGAT
GTAACCCACTCGTGCACCCAACTGATCTTCAGCATCTTTTACTTTCACCAGCGTTTCTGGGTGAGCAAAA
ACAGGAAGGCAAAATGCCGCAAAAAAGGGAATAAGGGCGACACGGAAATGTTGAATACTCATATTCTTCC
TTTTTCAATATTATTGAAGCATTTATCAGGGTTATTGTCTCATGAGCGGATACATATTTGAATGTATTTA
GAAAAATAAACAAATAGGGGTCAGTGTTACAACCAATTAACCAATTCTGAACATTATCGCGAGCCCATTT
ATACCTGAATATGGCTCATAACACCCCTTGTTTGCCTGGCGGCAGTAGCGCGGTGGTCCCACCTGACCCC
ATGCCGAACTCAGAAGTGAAACGCCGTAGCGCCGATGGTAGTGTGGGGACTCCCCATGCGAGAGTAGGGA
ACTGCCAGGCATCAAATAAAACGAAAGGCTCAGTCGAAAGACTGGGCCTTTCGCCCGGGCTAATTATGGG
GTGTCGCCCTTCGCTGAATTTAATTAACCATGGCTCCACCAAAAAAAAAAAGAAAAGTTGCCATGGGTGG
GGGCAGCATGGAAGAAGAAAACATTGTGAATGGAGATCGTCCTCGTGATCTAGTTTTTCCTGGCACAGCA
GGACTACAATTATATCAATCATTATATAAATATTCATATATTACTGACGGAATAATCGATGCCCATACCA
ATGAAGTAATATCATATGCTCAAATATTTGAAACCAGCTGCCGCTTGGCAGTTAGTCTAGAAAAATATGG
CTTGGATCATAACAATGTTGTGGCAATATGCAGTGAAAACAACATACACTTTTTTGGCCCTTTAATTGCT
GCTTTATACCAAGGAATACCAATGGCAACATCAAATGATATGTATACAGAAAGGGAGATGATTGGCCATT
TGAATATATCGAAACCATGCCTTATGTTTTGTTCAAAGAAATCACTCCCATTTATTCTGAAAGTACAAAA
ACATCTAGATTTCCTTAAAAAAGTCATAGTCATTGATAGTATGTACGACATCAATGGCGTTGAATGCGTA
TTTAGCTTTGTTTCACGTTATACTGATCACGCCTTTGATCCAGTGAAATTTAACCCAAAAGAGTTTGATC
CCTTGGAAAGAACCGCATTAATTATGACATCATCTGGAACAACTGGATTGCCTAAAGGGGTAGTAATAAG
CCATAGAAGTATAACTATAAGATTCGTCCATAGCAGTGATCCCATCTATGGTACTCGTATTGCTCCAGAT
ACATCAATTCTTGCTATAGCACCGTTCCATCATGCCTTTGGACTGTTTACTGCACTAGCTTACTTTCCAG
TAGGACTTAAGATTGTAATGGTGAAGAAATTTGAGGGCGAATTCTTCTTAAAAACCATACAAAATTACAA
AATCGCTTCTATTGTAGTTCCTCCTCCAATTATGGTATATTTGGCTAAAAGTCCATTAGTCGATGAATAC
AATTTATCGAGCTTAACGGAAATTGCTTGTGGAGGGTCTCCTTTAGGAAGAGACATCGCAGATAAAGTAG
CAAAGAGATTGAAAGTACATGGAATCCTACAAGGATATGGATTAACCGAAACCTGCAGCGCTCTAATACT
TAGCCCCAATGATCGAGAACTTAAAAAAGGTGCAATTGGAACGCCTATGCCATATGTTCAAGTTAAAGTT
ATAGACATCAATACTGGGAAGGCGCTAGGACCAAGAGAAAAAGGCGAAATATGCTTCAAAAGTCAAATGC
TTATGAAAGGTTATCACAACAATCCGCAAGCAACTCGTGATGCTCTTGACAAAGATGGTTGGCTTCATAC
TGGGGATCTTGGATATTACGACGAAGACAGATTTATCTATGTAGTTGATCGATTGAAAGAACTTATTAAA
TATAAAGGTTATCAGGTTGCGCCTGCTGAACTGGAAAATCTGCTTTTACAACATCCAAATATTTCTGATG
CGGGTGTTATTGGAATTCCGGACGAATTTGCTGGTCAATTACCTTCCGCGTGTGTTGTGTTAGAGCCTGG
TAAGACAATGACCGAAAAGGAAGTTCAGGATTATATTGCAGAGCTAGTCACTACAACTAAACATCTTCGA
GGCGGTGTCGTATTTATAGATAGTATTCCAAAAGGCCCAACAGGAAAACTCATGAGAAACGAACTCCGTG
CAATATTTGCCCGGGAACAGGCAAAAGGAGGTGGCAGTATGTACAAAACTAGTGCAGCGAACGACGAAAA
TTACGCCCTTGCAGCGTAATAACTAGTTAATACAAATAAGGCGCGCCCGTCAAAAGGGCGACACAAAATT
TATTCTAAATGCATAATAAATACTGATAACATCTTATAGTTTGTATTATATTTTGTATTATCGTTGACAT
GTATAATTTTGATATCAAAAACTGATTTTCCCTTTATTATTTTCGAGATTTATTTTCTTAATTCTCTTTA
ACAAACTAGAAATATTGTATATACAAAAAATCATAAATAATAGATGAATAGTTTAATTATAGGTGTTCAT
CAATCGAAAAAGCAACGTATCTTATTTAAAGTGCGTTGCTTTTTTCTCATTTATAAGGTTAAATAATTCT
CATATATCAAGCAAAGTGACAGGCGCCCTTAAATATTCTGACAAATGCTCTTTCCCTAAACTCCCCCCAT
AAAAAAACCCGCCGAAGCGGGTTTTTACGTTATTTGCGGATTAACGATTACTCGTTATCAGAACCGCCCA
GGGGGCCCGAGCTTAAGACTGGCCGTCGTTTTACAACACAGAAAGAGTTTGTAGAAACGCAAAAAGGCCA
TCCGTCAGGGGCCTTCTGCTTAGTTTGATGCCTGGCAGTTCCCTACTCTCGCCTTCCGCTTCCTCGCTCA
CTGACTCGCTGCGCTCGGTCGTTCGGCTGCGGCGAGCGGTATCAGCTCACTCAAAGGCGGTAATACGGTT
ATCCACAGAATCAGGGGATAACGCAGGAAAGAACATGTGAGCAAAAGGCCAGCAAAAGGCCAGGAACCGT
AAAAAGGCCGCGTTGCTGGCGTTTTTCCATAGGCTCCGCCCCCCTGACGAGCATCACAAAAATCGACGCT
CAAGTCAGAGGTGGCGAAACCCGACAGGACTATAAAGATACCAGGCGTTTCCCCCTGGAAGCTCCCTCGT
GCGCTCTCCTGTTCCGACCCTGCCGCTTACCGGATACCTGTCCGCCTTTCTCCCTTCGGGAAGCGTGGCG
CTTTCTCATAGCTCACGCTGTAGGTATCTCAGTTCGGTGTAGGTCGTTCGCTCCAAGCTGGGCTGTGTGC
ACGAACCCCCCGTTCAGCCCGACCGCTGCGCCTTATCCGGTAACTATCGTCTTGAGTCCAACCCGGTAAG
ACACGACTTATCGCCACTGGCAGCAGCCACTGGTAACAGGATTAGCAGAGCGAGGTATGTAGGCGGTGCT
ACAGAGTTCTTGAAGTGGTGGGCTAACTACGGCTACACTAGAAGAACAGTATTTGGTATCTGCGCTCTGC
TGAAGCCAGTTACCTTCGGAAAAAGAGTTGGTAGCTCTTGATCCGGCAAACAAACCACCGCTGGTAGCGG
TGGTTTTTTTGTTTGCAAGCAGCAGATTACGCGCAGAAAAAAAGGATCTCAAGAAGATCCTTTG
Features (pLannotate 1.2.2; 9 found; start..end, strand, type, name):
    112..972     -  CDS            AmpR: β-lactamase; bla; confers resistance to ampicillin, carbenicillin, and related antibiotics
    975..1071    -  promoter       AmpR promoter (fragment): bla
   1101..1125    -  CDS            KanR (fragment): aminoglycoside phosphotransferase; aph(3')-Ia; confers resistance to kanamycin
   1154..1269    +  ncRNA          5S rRNA: Accession: RF00001 - 5S ribosomal RNA
   1273..1313    +  terminator     rrnB T1 terminator (fragment): transcription terminator T1 from the E. coli rrnB gene
   1408..3048    +  CDS            LUCI_PHOPY: Experimental evidence at protein level: Swiss-Prot protein existence level 1. Produces green light with a wavelength of 562 nm. From Photinus pyralis (Common eastern firefly) (Lampyris pyralis).
   3588..3607    +  CDS            lacZα (fragment): LacZα fragment of β-galactosidase; lacZ fragment
   3632..3649    -  terminator     rrnB T2 terminator (fragment): transcription terminator T2 from the E. coli rrnB gene
   3874..4462    -  rep_origin     ori: high-copy-number ColE1/pMB1/pBR322/pUC origin of replication
