[The description below was written by a language model from this plasmid's Addgene catalogue record and pLannotate feature annotations shown in this document.]
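Description:
pNB776 (also recorded as pJ204-NLS-RdLuc-ssrA) is a 4.5 kb bacterial cloning plasmid built on pJ204, a commercial gene-synthesis backbone. It is propagated in E. coli through a high-copy ColE1/pUC-type origin and selected with ampicillin via the β-lactamase gene and its promoter. The remaining backbone annotations are short fragments: rrnB T1 and T2 terminator pieces and a 5S rRNA segment flanking the insert region, which probably insulate the cloned DNA from read-through transcription, plus small KanR and lacZα remnants that are not functional markers. The vector type is unspecified in the record, and no yeast origin, yeast selectable marker or integration element is annotated.

The payload is a roughly 1.7 kb open reading frame encoding a red-emitting beetle luciferase (RdLuc) with a nuclear localization signal at the N terminus and an ssrA degron at the C terminus. The ssrA tag is recognised by the bacterial ClpXP protease, so the fusion can be degraded rapidly where ClpXP is present. This shortens the reporter's lifetime so that light output follows changes in expression more closely, while the NLS concentrates the signal in the nucleus. The automated annotation labels the coding region as firefly (Photinus pyralis) luciferase, which reflects homology among beetle luciferases rather than the identity given by the depositor. The species field lists budding yeast, which presumably indicates the intended host rather than the gene's origin.

No promoter upstream of the luciferase is annotated or stated, so the plasmid appears to serve as a source of the tagged reporter for subcloning into expression vectors. The associated work concerns measuring fast gene dynamics in single cells by time-lapse luminescence microscopy.
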