Addgene plasmid #60117: pNB776
Purpose: Red beetle luciferase with nuclear localization signal (NLS) and ClpXP degron tag (ssrA)
Depositing lab: Nicolas Buchler. Depositing organization: Duke University. Publication: Measuring fast gene dynamics in single cells with time-lapse luminescence microscopy. Mazo-Vargas A, Park H, Aydin M, Buchler NE. Mol Biol Cell. 2014 Sep 17. pii: mbc.E14-07-1187. 10.1091/mbc.E14-07-1187 PubMed 25232010.
Backbone
  Vector backbone: pJ204
  Backbone manufacturer: DNA 2.0
  Backbone size w/o insert (bp): 2707
  Total vector size (bp): 4474
  Vector type: Unspecified
Growth in bacteria
  Bacterial resistance: Ampicillin, 100 μg/mL
  Growth temperature: 37°C
  Growth strain: DH5alpha
  Copy number: Unknown
Gene/Insert
  Gene/Insert name: RdLuc (alt names: Red beetle luciferase; pJ204-NLS-RdLuc-ssrA)
  Species: S. cerevisiae (budding yeast)
  Insert size (bp): 1740
  Tag / fusion protein: Nuclear localization signal (NLS) (N terminal on insert); ClpXP degron (C terminal on insert)
Terms and licenses: Academic/Nonprofit Terms; Industry Terms: Not Available to Industry
How to cite: pNB776 was a gift from Nicolas Buchler (Addgene plasmid # 60117 ; http://n2t.net/addgene:60117 ; RRID:Addgene_60117)
