>Addgene plasmid #60117 | pNB776 | addgene partial sequence | sequence record 98169 | rrnB-T1-term-F 5'-ACGAAAGGCTCAGTCGAAAG-3'
CCGGGCTAATTATGGGGTGTCGCCCTTCGCTGAATTTAATTAACCATGGCTCCACCAAAAAAAAAAAGAA
AAGTTGCCATGGGTGGGGGCAGCATGGAAGAAGAAAACATTGTGAATGGAGATCGTCCTCGTGATCTAGT
TTTTCCTGGCACAGCAGGACTACAATTATATCAATCATTATATAAATATTCATATATTACTGACGGAATA
ATCGATGCCCATACCAATGAAGTAATATCATATGCTCAAATATTTGAAACCAGCTGCCGCTTGGCAGTTA
GTCTAGAAAAATATGGCTTGGATCATAACAATGTTGTGGCAATATGCAGTGAAAACAACATACACTTTTT
TGGCCCTTTAATTGCTGCTTTATACCAAGGAATACCAATGGCAACATCAAATGATATGTATACAGAAAGG
GAGATGATTGGCCATTTGAATATATCGAAACCATGCCTTATGTTTTGTTCAAAGAAATCACTCCCATTTA
TTCTGAAAGTACAAAAACATCTAGATTTCCTTAAAAAAGTCATAGTCATTGATAGTATGTACGACATCAA
TGGCGTTGAATGCGTATTTAGCTTTGTTTCACGTTATACTGATCACGCCTTTGATCCAGTGAAATTTAAC
CCAAAAGAGTTTGATCCCTTGGAAAGAACCGCATTAATTATGACATCATCTGGAACAACTGGATTGCCTA
AAGGGGTAGTAATAAGCCATAGAAGTATAACTATAAGATTCGTCCATAGCAGTGATCCCATCTATGGTAC
TCGTATTGCTCCAGATACATCAATTCTTGCTATAGCACCGTTCCATCATGCCTTTGGACTGTTTACTGCA
CTAGCTTACTTTCCAGTAGGACTTAAGATTGTAATGGTGAAGAAATTTGAGGGCGAATTCTTCTTAAAAA
CCATACAAAATTACAAAATCGCTTCTATTGTAGTTCCTCCTCCAATTATGGTATATTTGGCTAAAAGTCC
ATTAGTCGATGAAT
