>Addgene plasmid #60117 | pNB776 | addgene partial sequence | sequence record 98171 | pNI-Rev 5'-CGTTGCTTTTTCGATTGATG-3'
ACTATTCATCTATTATTTATGATTTTTTGTATATACAATATTTCTAGTTTGTTAAAGAGAATTAAGAAAA
TAAATCTCGAAAATAATAAAGGGAAAATCAGTTTTTGATATCAAAATTATACATGTCAACGATAATACAA
AATATAATACAAACTATAAGATGTTATCAGTATTTATTATGCATTTAGAATAAATTTTGTGTCGCCCTTT
TGACGGGCGCGCCTTATTTGTATTAACTAGTTATTACGCTGCAAGGGCGTAATTTTCGTCGTTCGCTGCA
CTAGTTTTGTACATACTGCCACCTCCTTTTGCCTGTTCCCGGGCAAATATTGCACGGAGTTCGTTTCTCA
TGAGTTTTCCTGTTGGGCCTTTTGGAATACTATCTATAAATACGACACCGCCTCGAAGATGTTTAGTTGT
AGTGACTAGCTCTGCAATATAATCCTGAACTTCCTTTTCGGTCATTGTCTTACCAGGCTCTAACACAACA
CACGCGGAAGGTAATTGACCAGCAAATTCGTCCGGAATTCCAATAACACCCGCATCAGAAATATTTGGAT
GTTGTAAAAGCAGATTTTCCAGTTCAGCAGGCGCAACCTGATAACCTTTATATTTAATAAGTTCTTTCAA
TCGATCAACTACATAGATAAATCTGTCTTCGTCGTAATATCCAAGATCCCCAGTATGAAGCCAACCATCT
TTGTCAAGAGCATCACGAGTTGCTTGCGGATTGTTGTGATAACCTTTCATAAGCATTTGACTTTTGAAGC
ATATTTCGCCTTTTTCTCTTGGTCCTAGCGCCTTCCCAGTATTGATGTCTATAACTTTAACTTGAACATA
TGGCATAGGCGTTCCAATTGCACCTTTTTTAAGTTCTCGATCATTGGGGCTAAGTATTAGAGCGCTGCAG
GTTTCGGTTAATCCATATCCTTGTAGGATTCCATGTACTTTCAATCTCTTTGCTACTTTATCTGCGA
